Addgene plasmid #42663: pcDNA3-3myc-6His-EZH2 21A
Depositing lab: Mien-Chie Hung. Depositing organization: University of Texas MD Anderson Cancer Center. Publication: Akt-mediated phosphorylation of EZH2 suppresses methylation of lysine 27 in histone H3. Cha TL, Zhou BP, Xia W, Wu Y, Yang CC, Chen CT, Ping B, Otte AP, Hung MC. Science. 2005 Oct 14;310(5746):306-10. 10.1126/science.1118947 PubMed 16224021.
Backbone
  Vector backbone: pcDNA3
  Backbone manufacturer: Invitrogen
  Backbone size w/o insert (bp): 5446
  Vector type: Mammalian Expression
  Selectable markers: Neomycin (select with G418)
Growth in bacteria
  Bacterial resistance: Ampicillin, 100 μg/mL
  Growth temperature: 37°C
  Growth strain: DH5alpha
  Copy number: High Copy
Gene/Insert
  Gene/Insert name: EZH2 (alt name: enhancer of zeste homolog 2)
  Species: H. sapiens (human)
  Insert size (bp): 2400
  Mutation: S21A
  Entrez Gene: EZH2 (a.k.a. ENX-1, ENX1, EZH2b, KMT6, KMT6A, WVS, WVS2)
  Tag / fusion protein: 3Myc (N terminal on insert); 6His (N terminal on insert)
  Cloning method: Restriction Enzyme; 5′ cloning site BamHI (not destroyed); 3′ cloning site XhoI (not destroyed)
  Sequencing primers: 5′ CMV-F; 3′ BGH-rev
Resource information
  A portion of this plasmid was derived from a plasmid made by: A. Chinnaiyan
Terms and licenses: Academic/Nonprofit Terms; Industry Terms: Not Available to Industry
Depositor comments: Please note that there is an additional mutation in EZH2 ORF, Q3R. The mutation does not affect plasmid function.
How to cite: pcDNA3-3myc-6His-EZH2 21A was a gift from Mien-Chie Hung (Addgene plasmid # 42663 ; http://n2t.net/addgene:42663 ; RRID:Addgene_42663)
