[The description below was written by a language model from this plasmid's Addgene catalogue record.]
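Description:
pcDNA3-3myc-6His-EZH2 21A is a mammalian expression plasmid built on the Invitrogen pcDNA3 backbone (about 5.4 kb without insert). It is maintained as a high-copy plasmid in E. coli under ampicillin selection, and it carries a neomycin resistance marker so that transfected mammalian cells can be selected with G418 for stable expression. The record gives no feature table. However, the use of CMV-forward and BGH-reverse sequencing primers fits the standard pcDNA3 layout, in which the insert sits between the CMV immediate-early promoter and the bovine growth hormone polyadenylation signal.

The insert is a roughly 2.4 kb human EZH2 (enhancer of zeste homolog 2) coding sequence, cloned between BamHI and XhoI sites that both remain intact. EZH2 is the histone methyltransferase that methylates lysine 27 of histone H3. The protein is expressed with N-terminal triple Myc and 6xHis tags, which allow immunodetection or immunoprecipitation and nickel-affinity purification. The coding sequence carries an S21A substitution, replacing serine 21 with a residue that cannot be phosphorylated. The associated publication concerns Akt-mediated phosphorylation of EZH2 and its suppression of H3K27 methylation, so this construct most plausibly serves as a phosphorylation-deficient mutant for comparison with wild-type EZH2 in studies of how Akt signalling regulates its activity. The depositor notes a second, unintended change in the open reading frame, Q3R, which is reported not to affect plasmid function. Part of the plasmid was derived from a construct made in another laboratory.
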