>Addgene plasmid #42663 | pcDNA3-3myc-6His-EZH2 21A | addgene partial sequence | sequence record 59644 | CMV-F 5'-CGCAAATGGGCGGTAGGCGTG-3'
CATGAGAACCCACTGCTTACTGGCTTATCGAAATTAATACGACTCACTATAGGGAGACCCAAGCTTGGTA
CCGAGCTCGGATCCATAATCATGGGCGGCCGCGAACAAAAGTTGATTTCTGAAGAAGATTTGAACGGTGA
ACAAAAGCTAATCTCCGAGGAAGACTTGAACGGTGAACAAAAATTAATCTCAGAAGAAGACTTGAACCAC
CATCACCACCACCATGGCGGCCGCACTGGGAAGAAATCTGAGAAGGGACCAGTTTGTTGGCGGAAGCGTG
TAAAAGCTGAGTACATGCGACTGAGACAGCTCAAGAGGTTCAGACGAGCTGATGAAGTAAAGAGTATGTT
TAGTTCCAATCGTCAGAAAATTTTGGAAAGAACGGAAATCTTAAACCAAGAATGGAAACAGCGAAGGATA
CAGCCTGTGCACATCCTGACTTCTGTGAGCTCATTGCGCGGGACTAGGGAGTGTTCGGTGACCAGTGACT
TGGATTTTCCAACACAAGTCATCCCATTAAAGACTCTGAATGCAGTTGCTTCAGTACCCATAATGTATTC
TTGGTCTCCCCTACAGCAGAATTTTATGGTGGAAGATGAAACTGTTTTACATAACATTCCTTATATGGGA
GATGAAGTTTTAGATCAGGATGGTACTTTCATTGAAGAACTAATAAAAAATTATGATGGGAAAGTACACG
GGGATAGAGAATGTGGGTTTATAAATGATGAAATTTTTGTGGAGTTGGTGAATGCCC
